>Addgene plasmid #157592 | pD649-HAsp-CHL1-COMP5AP-AviTag-9xHis | depositor full sequence | sequence record 304293 | Full Sequence
TTTCAATATTATTGAAGCATTTATCAGGGTTATTGTCTCATGAGCGGATACATATTTGAATGTATTTAGA
AAAATAAACAAATAGGGGTCAGTGTTACAACCAATTAACCAATTCTGAACATTATCGCGAGCCCATTTAT
ACCTGAATATGGCTCATAACACCCCTTGCTCATGACCAAAATCCCTTAACGTGAGTTACGCGCGCGTCGT
TCCACTGAGCGTCAGACCCCGTAGAAAAGATCAAAGGATCTTCTTGAGATCCTTTTTTTCTGCGCGTAAT
CTGCTGCTTGCAAACAAAAAAACCACCGCTACCAGCGGTGGTTTGTTTGCCGGATCAAGAGCTACCAACT
CTTTTTCCGAAGGTAACTGGCTTCAGCAGAGCGCAGATACCAAATACTGTTCTTCTAGTGTAGCCGTAGT
TAGCCCACCACTTCAAGAACTCTGTAGCACCGCCTACATACCTCGCTCTGCTAATCCTGTTACCAGTGGC
TGCTGCCAGTGGCGATAAGTCGTGTCTTACCGGGTTGGACTCAAGACGATAGTTACCGGATAAGGCGCAG
CGGTCGGGCTGAACGGGGGGTTCGTGCACACAGCCCAGCTTGGAGCGAACGACCTACACCGAACTGAGAT
ACCTACAGCGTGAGCTATGAGAAAGCGCCACGCTTCCCGAAGGGAGAAAGGCGGACAGGTATCCGGTAAG
CGGCAGGGTCGGAACAGGAGAGCGCACGAGGGAGCTTCCAGGGGGAAACGCCTGGTATCTTTATAGTCCT
GTCGGGTTTCGCCACCTCTGACTTGAGCGTCGATTTTTGTGATGCTCGTCAGGGGGGCGGAGCCTATGGA
AAAACGCCAGCAACGCGGCCTTTTTACGGTTCCTGGCCTTTTGCTGGCCTTTTGCTCACATGTTCTTTCC
TGCGTTATCCCCTGATTCTGTGGATAACCGTATTACCGCCTTTGAGTGAGCTGATACCGCTCGCCGCAGC
CGAACGACCGAGCGCAGCGAGTCAGTGAGCGAGGAAGCGGAAGGCGAGAGTAGGGAACTGCCAGGCATCA
AACTAAGCAGAAGGCCCCTGACGGATGGCCTTTTTGCGTTTCTACAAACTCTTTCTGTGTTGTAAAACGA
CGGCCAGTCTTAAGCTCGGGCCCCCTGGGCGGTTCTGATAACGAGTAATCGTTAATCCGCAAATAACGTA
AAAACCCGCTTCGGCGGGTTTTTTTATGGGGGGAGTTTAGGGAAAGAGCATTTGTCAGAATATTTAAGGG
CGCCTGTCACTTTGCTTGATATATGAGAATTATTTAACCTTATAAATGAGAAAAAAGCAACGCACTTTAA
ATAAGATACGTTGCTTTTTCGATTGATGAACACCTATAATTAAACTATTCATCTATTATTTATGATTTTT
TGTATATACAATATTTCTAGTTTGTTAAAGAGAATTAAGAAAATAAATCTCGAAAATAATAAAGGGAAAA
TCAGTTTTTGATATCAAAATTATACATGTCAACGATAATACAAAATATAATACAAACTATAAGATGTTAT
CAGTATTTATTATCATTTAGAATAAATTTTGTGTCGCCCTTAATTGTGAGCGGATAACAATTACGAGCTT
CATGCACAGTGGCGTTGACTCAATATTGGCCATTAGCCATATTATTCATTGGTTATATAGCATAAATCAA
TATTGGCTATTGGCCATTGCATACGTTGTATCTATATCATAATATGTACATTTATATTGGCTCATGTCCA
ATATGACCGCCATGTTGGCATTGATTATTGACTAGTTATTAATAGTAATCAATTACGGGGTCATTAGTTC
ATAGCCCATATATGGAGTTCCGCGTTACATAACTTACGGTAAATGGCCCGCCTGGCTGACCGCCCAACGA
CCCCCGCCCATTGACGTCAATAATGACGTATGTTCCCATAGTAACGCCAATAGGGACTTTCCATTGACGT
CAATGGGTGGAGTATTTACGGTAAACTGCCCACTTGGCAGTACATCAAGTGTATCATATGCCAAGTACGC
CCCCTATTGACGTCAATGACGGTAAATGGCCCGCCTGGCATTATGCCCAGTACATGACCTTATGGGACTT
TCCTACTTGGCAGTACATCTACGTATTAGTCATCGCTATTACCATGGTGATGCGGTTTTGGCAGTACATC
AATGGGCGTGGATAGCGGTTTGACTCACGGGGATTTCCAAGTCTCCACCCCATTGACGTCAATGGGAGTT
TGTTTTGGCACCAAAATCAACGGGACTTTCCAAAATGTCGTAACAACTCCGCCCCATTGACGCAAATGGG
CGGTAGGCGTGTACGGTGGGAGGTCTATATAAGCAGAGCTCGTTTAGTGAACCGTCAGATCGCCTGGAGA
CGCCATCCACGCTGTTTTGACCTCCATAGAAGACACCGGGACCGATCCAGCCTCCGCGGCCGGGAACGGT
GCATTGGAACGCGGATTCCCCGTGCCAAGAGTGACGTAAGTACCGCCTATAGAGTCTATAGGCCCACCCC
CTTGGCTTCGTTAGAACGCGGCTACAATTAATACATAACCTTATGTATCATACACATACGATTTAGGTGA
CACTATAGAATAACATCCACTTTGCCTTTCTCTCCACAGGTGTCCACTCCCAGGTCCAACTGCACCTCGG
TTCTATCGAAAACGCGCCTGCTAGCGCCACCATGAAGACCATCATTGCCCTGAGCTACATCTTCTGCCTG
GTGTTCGCTGCGGCCGCCATTGAGATTCCTAGCTCTGTGCAGCAGGTCCCCACCATCATCAAGCAGAGCA
AGGTGCAGGTCGCCTTTCCATTCGACGAGTACTTCCAGATCGAGTGCGAGGCCAAGGGCAACCCTGAGCC
TACCTTTAGCTGGACCAAGGACGGCAACCCCTTCTACTTCACCGACCACAGAATCATCCCCAGCAACAAC
AGCGGCACCTTCAGAATCCCCAACGAGGGCCACATCAGCCACTTCCAGGGCAAGTACAGATGCTTCGCCT
CCAACAAGCTGGGAATCGCCATGAGCGAAGAGATCGAGTTCATCGTGCCCAGCGTGCCCAAGTTTCCCAA
AGAGAAGATCGACCCTCTCGAGGTGGAAGAGGGCGACCCTATTGTGCTGCCCTGCAATCCTCCTAAGGGC
CTGCCTCCTCTGCACATCTACTGGATGAACATCGAGCTGGAACACATCGAGCAGGACGAGCGGGTGTACA
TGAGCCAGAAGGGCGACCTGTACTTCGCCAACGTGGAAGAGAAGGACAGCCGGAACGACTACTGCTGCTT
CGCCGCCTTTCCTAGACTGCGGACCATCGTGCAGAAAATGCCCATGAAGCTGACCGTGAACAGCAGCAAC
TCTATCAAGCAGCGGAAGCCCAAGCTGCTGCTGCCTCCTACAGAGAGCGGAAGCGAGAGCAGCATCACCA
TCCTGAAGGGCGAGATCCTGCTGCTGGAATGCTTTGCCGAGGGACTGCCTACACCTCAGGTGGACTGGAA
CAAGATCGGCGGCGATCTGCCTAAGGGCAGAGAGACAAAAGAGAACTACGGCAAGACCCTGAAGATCGAG
AACGTGTCCTACCAGGACAAGGGCAATTACCGGTGTACCGCCAGCAACTTCCTGGGCACAGCCACACACG
ACTTCCACGTGATCGTGGAAGAACCTCCTCGGTGGACCAAGAAACCTCAGAGCGCCGTGTACAGCACCGG
CAGCAATGGAATTCTGCTGTGCGAAGCCGAGGGCGAGCCTCAGCCAACAATCAAGTGGCGCGTGAACGGC
AGCCCCGTGGACAATCATCCTTTTGCTGGCGACGTGGTGTTCCCCAGAGAGATCAGCTTCACCAACCTGC
AGCCTAACCACACAGCCGTGTACCAGTGTGAAGCCAGCAATGTGCACGGCACAATCCTGGCCAACGCCAA
CATTGACGTGGTGGATGTGCGGCCCCTGATCCAGACAAAGGACGGCGAGAATTACGCCACCGTCGTGGGC
TACTCTGCCTTCCTGCACTGCGAGTTCTTCGCCTCTCCTGAGGCTGTGGTGTCCTGGCAGAAAGTGGAAG
AAGTGAAGCCCCTCGAAGGCCGCAGATACCACATCTACGAGAACGGCACCCTGCAGATCAACCGGACCAC
AGAGGAAGATGCCGGCAGCTACTCTTGCTGGGTCGAGAATGCCATCGGCAAGACAGCCGTGACCGCCAAC
CTGGACATCAGAAACGCCACCAAGCTGCGGGTGTCCCCAAAGAACCCCAGAATTCCTAAGCTGCACATGC
TGGAACTGCATTGCGAGAGCAAGTGCGACAGCCACCTGAAGCACAGCCTGAAGCTGTCCTGGTCCAAGGA
TGGCGAGGCCTTTGAGATCAACGGCACCGAGGATGGCCGGATCATCATCGATGGCGCCAATCTGACCATC
AGCAACGTGACCCTCGAGGACCAGGGCATCTACTGTTGTAGCGCCCACACTGCCCTGGACTCTGCCGCCG
ATATCACCCAAGTGACCGTGCTGGATGTCCCCGATCCTCCTGAGAATCTGCACCTGAGCGAGCGGCAGAA
TAGAAGCGTCAGACTGACATGGGAGGCTGGCGCCGACCACAACAGCAACATCTCCGAGTACATCGTGGAA
TTCGAGGGCAACAAAGAGGAACCCGGCCGTTGGGAAGAACTGACCAGAGTGCAGGGAAAGAAAACCACCG
TGATCCTGCCTCTGGCTCCCTTCGTGCGCTACCAGTTTAGAGTGATCGCCGTGAACGAAGTGGGCAGAAG
CCAGCCTTCTCAGCCCAGCGATCACCACGAAACACCTCCAGCCGCTCCAGACAGAAACCCTCAGAACATC
CGCGTGCAGGCCAGCCAGCCTAAAGAAATGATCATCAAGTGGGAGCCCCTGAAGTCCATGGAACAGAATG
GCCCTGGGCTCGAGTACAGAGTGACCTGGAAACCTCAAGGCGCCCCTGTGGAATGGGAAGAAGAGACAGT
CACCAATCACACCCTGAGAGTGATGACCCCTGCCGTGTACGCCCCTTACGATGTGAAAGTGCAGGCTATC
AACCAGCTCGGCAGCGGCCCAGATCCTCAGTCTGTGACACTGTACAGCGGCGAGGACTACCCCGATACAG
CCCCTGTGATTCATGGCGTGGACGTGATCAACAGCACCCTGGTCAAAGTGACATGGTCCACAGTGCCCAA
GGACAGAGTGCACGGTAGACTGAAGGGCTACCAGATCAACTGGTGGAAAACAAAGAGCCTGCTGGACGGC
CGGACACACCCTAAAGAAGTCAACATCCTGCGGTTCAGCGGCCAGAGAAACTCCGGCATGGTGCCTAGCC
TGGATGCCTTCAGCGAGTTCCACCTGACAGTGCTGGCCTACAACTCCAAAGGCGCCGGACCTGAGAGCGA
GCCCTACATCTTTCAGACACCTGAGGGCGTGCCAGAGCAGCCCACCTTTCTGAAAGTGATCAAGGTGGAC
AAGGACACCGCCACACTGTCTTGGGGCCTGCCAAAGAAGCTGAACGGCAACCTGACAGGCTATCTGCTGC
AGTATCAGATCATCAACGACACCTACGAGATCGGCGAGCTGAACGACATCAACATCACCACACCTAGCAA
GCCCAGCTGGCACCTGTCCAACCTGAATGCCACCACCAAGTACAAGTTCTACCTGCGGGCCTGCACCAGC
CAAGGCTGTGGAAAGCCTATCACCGAGGAAAGCAGCACACTCGGCGAGGGCTCTAAAGGCATCGGAAAGA
TCAGCGGCGTGAACCTGACACAGAAAACACACCCCATCGAGGTGTTCGAGCCAGGCGCCGAACACATTGT
GCGGCTGATGACCAAGAACTGGGGCGACAACGACAGCATCTTCCAGGATGTGATCGAGACAAGAGGCAGA
GAGTACGCCGGCCTGTACGACGACATCAGCACACAAGGATGGGGCGCGCCGGAAGATCAAGTTGATCCAA
GATTGATTGATGGCAAGGGCGGATCTCTGGAGGTGCTGTTCCAGGGACCAGGCGGAAGCGGCAATCCCGG
CGGCGATCTGGCCCCCCAGATGCTGCGCGAGCTGCAGGAGACCAATGCCGCCCTGCAGGACGTGCGCGAG
CTGCTGCGCCACCGCGTGAAGGAGATCACCTTCCTGAAGAACACCGTGATGGAGTGCGACGCCTGCGGTA
TGCAGCCCTCTAGAGGCTCCGGCTCCATCATCCCAGTTGAGGAGGAGAACCCGGACTTCTGGAACCGCGA
GGCAGCCGAGGCCCTGGGTGCCGCCAAGAAGCTGCAGCCTGCACAGACAGCCGCCAAGAACCTCATCATC
TTCCTGGGCGATGGGATGGGGGTGTCTACGGTGACAGCTGCCAGGATCCTAAAAGGGCAGAAGAAGGACA
AACTGGGGCCTGAGATACCCCTGGCCATGGACCGCTTCCCATATGTGGCTCTGTCCAAGACATACAATGT
AGACAAACATGTGCCAGACAGTGGAGCCACAGCCACGGCCTACCTGTGCGGGGTCAAGGGCAACTTCCAG
ACCATTGGCTTGAGTGCAGCCGCCCGCTTTAACCAGTGCAACACGACACGCGGCAACGAGGTCATCTCCG
TGATGAATCGGGCCAAGAAAGCAGGGAAGTCAGTGGGAGTGGTAACCACCACACGAGTGCAGCACGCCTC
GCCAGCCGGCACCTACGCCCACACGGTGAACCGCAACTGGTACTCGGACGCCGACGTGCCTGCCTCGGCC
CGCCAGGAGGGGTGCCAGGACATCGCTACGCAGCTCATCTCCAACATGGACATTGACGTGATCCTAGGTG
GAGGCCGAAAGTACATGTTTCGCATGGGAACCCCAGACCCTGAGTACCCAGATGACTACAGCCAAGGTGG
GACCAGGCTGGACGGGAAGAATCTGGTGCAGGAATGGCTGGCGAAGCGCCAGGGTGCCCGGTATGTGTGG
AACCGCACTGAGCTCATGCAGGCTTCCCTGGACCCGTCTGTGACCCATCTCATGGGTCTCTTTGAGCCTG
GAGACATGAAATACGAGATCCACCGAGACTCCACACTGGACCCCTCCCTGATGGAGATGACAGAGGCTGC
CCTGCGCCTGCTGAGCAGGAACCCCCGCGGCTTCTTCCTCTTCGTGGAGGGTGGTCGCATCGACCATGGT
CATCATGAAAGCAGGGCTTACCGGGCACTGACTGAGACGATCATGTTCGACGACGCCATTGAGAGGGCGG
GCCAGCTCACCAGCGAGGAGGACACGCTGAGCCTCGTCACTGCCGACCACTCCCACGTCTTCTCCTTCGG
AGGCTACCCCCTGCGAGGGAGCTCCATCTTCGGGCTGGCCCCTGGCAAGGCCCGGGACAGGAAGGCCTAC
ACGGTCCTCCTATACGGAAACGGTCCAGGCTATGTGCTCAAGGACGGCGCCCGGCCGGATGTTACCGAGA
GCGAGAGCGGGAGCCCCGAGTATCGGCAGCAGTCAGCAGTGCCCCTGGACGAAGAGACCCACGCAGGCGA
GGACGTGGCGGTGTTCGCGCGCGGCCCGCAGGCGCACCTGGTTCACGGCGTGCAGGAGCAGACCTTCATA
GCGCACGTCATGGCCTTCGCCGCCTGCCTGGAGCCCTACACCGCCTGCGACCTGGCGCCCCCCGCCGGCA
CCACCGACGCCGCGCACCCGGGTGGCGGAGGACTGAACGACATCTTCGAGGCTCAGAAAATCGAATGGCA
CGAACATCACCATCACCATCACCATCACCATTAAGGCCGGCCTGTAGTCACTGGCACAACGCGTTACCCG
GTAAGCCAATCGGGTATACACGGTCGTCATACTGCAGACAGGGTTCTTCTACTTTGCAAGATAGTCTTGA
GTAGTAAAATAAATAGATAGAGAAAATCAGCCTCGACTGTGCCTTCTAGTTGCCAGCCATCTGTTGTTTG
CCCCTCCCCCGTGCCTTCCTTGACCCTGGAAGGTGCCACTCCCACTGTCCTTTCCTAATAAAATGAGGAA
ATTGCATCACAACACTCAACCCTATCTCGGTCTATTCTTTTGATTTATAAGGGATTTTGCCGATTTCGGC
CTATTGGTTAAAAAATGAGCTGATTTAACAAAAATTTAACGCGAATTAATTCTGTGGAATGTGTGTCAGT
TAGGGTGTGGAAAGTCCCCAGGCTCCCCAGCAGGCAGAAGTATGCAAAGCATGCATCTCAATTAGTCAGC
AACCAGGTGTGGAAAGTCCCCAGGCTCCCCAGCAGGCAGAAGTATGCAAAGCATGCATCTCAATTAGTCA
GCAACCATAGTCCCGCCCCTAACTCCGCCCATCCCGCCCCTAACTCCGCCCAGTTCCGCCCATTCTCCGC
CCCATGGCTGACTAATTTTTTTTATTTATGCAGAGGCCGAGGCCGCCTCTGCCTCTGAGCTATTCCAGAA
GTAGTGAGGAGGCTTTTTTGGAGGCCTAGGCTTTTGCAAAAAGCTCCCGGGAGCTTGTATATCCATTTTC
GGATCTGATCAGCACGTGTTGACAATTAATCATCGGCATAGTATATCGGCATAGTATAATACGACAAGGT
GAGGAACTAAACCATGACCGAGTACAAGCCCACGGTGCGCCTCGCCACCCGCGACGACGTCCCCAGGGCC
GTACGCACCCTCGCCGCCGCGTTCGCCGACTACCCCGCCACGCGCCACACCGTCGATCCGGACCGCCACA
TCGAGCGGGTCACCGAGCTGCAAGAACTCTTCCTCACGCGCGTCGGGCTCGACATCGGCAAGGTGTGGGT
CGCGGACGACGGCGCCGCGGTGGCGGTCTGGACCACGCCGGAGAGCGTCGAAGCGGGGGCGGTGTTCGCC
GAGATCGGCCCGCGCATGGCCGAGTTGAGCGGTTCCCGGCTGGCCGCGCAGCAACAGATGGAAGGCCTCC
TGGCGCCGCACCGGCCCAAGGAGCCCGCGTGGTTCCTGGCCACCGTCGGCGTCTCGCCCGACCACCAGGG
CAAGGGTCTGGGCAGCGCCGTCGTGCTCCCCGGAGTGGAGGCGGCCGAGCGCGCCGGGGTGCCCGCCTTC
CTGGAGACATCCGCGCCCCGCAACCTCCCCTTCTACGAGCGGCTCGGCTTCACCGTCACCGCCGACGTCG
AGGTGCCCGAAGGACCGCGCACCTGGTGCATGACCCGCAAGCCCGGTGCCTGACACGTGCTACGAGATTT
CGATTCCACCGCCGCCTTCTATGAAAGGTTGGGCTTCGGAATCGTTTTCCGGGACGCCGGCTGGATGATC
CTCCAGCGCGGGGATCTCATGCTGGAGTTCTTCGCCCACCCCAACTTGTTTATTGCAGCTTATAATGGTT
ACAAATAAAGCAATAGCATCACAAATTTCACAAATAAAGCATTTTTTTCACTGCATTCTAGTTGTGGTTT
GTCCAAACTCATCAATGTATCTTATCATGTCTGTATACCGTCGACCTCTAGCTAGAGCTTGGCGTAATCA
TGGTCATTACCAATGCTTAATCAGTGAGGCACCTATCTCAGCGATCTGTCTATTTCGTTCATCCATAGTT
GCCTGACTCCCCGTCGTGTAGATAACTACGATACGGGAGGGCTTACCATCTGGCCCCAGCGCTGCGATGA
TACCGCGAGAACCACGCTCACCGGCTCCGGATTTATCAGCAATAAACCAGCCAGCCGGAAGGGCCGAGCG
CAGAAGTGGTCCTGCAACTTTATCCGCCTCCATCCAGTCTATTAATTGTTGCCGGGAAGCTAGAGTAAGT
AGTTCGCCAGTTAATAGTTTGCGCAACGTTGTTGCCATCGCTACAGGCATCGTGGTGTCACGCTCGTCGT
TTGGTATGGCTTCATTCAGCTCCGGTTCCCAACGATCAAGGCGAGTTACATGATCCCCCATGTTGTGCAA
AAAAGCGGTTAGCTCCTTCGGTCCTCCGATCGTTGTCAGAAGTAAGTTGGCCGCAGTGTTATCACTCATG
GTTATGGCAGCACTGCATAATTCTCTTACTGTCATGCCATCCGTAAGATGCTTTTCTGTGACTGGTGAGT
ACTCAACCAAGTCATTCTGAGAATAGTGTATGCGGCGACCGAGTTGCTCTTGCCCGGCGTCAATACGGGA
TAATACCGCGCCACATAGCAGAACTTTAAAAGTGCTCATCATTGGAAAACGTTCTTCGGGGCGAAAACTC
TCAAGGATCTTACCGCTGTTGAGATCCAGTTCGATGTAACCCACTCGTGCACCCAACTGATCTTCAGCAT
CTTTTACTTTCACCAGCGTTTCTGGGTGAGCAAAAACAGGAAGGCAAAATGCCGCAAAAAAGGGAATAAG
GGCGACACGGAAATGTTGAATACTCATATTCTTCCTT
Features (pLannotate 1.2.2; 24 found; start..end, strand, type, name):
    119..143     -  CDS            KanR (fragment): aminoglycoside phosphotransferase; aph(3')-Ia; confers resistance to kanamycin
    254..842     +  rep_origin     ori: high-copy-number ColE1/pMB1/pBR322/pUC origin of replication
   1067..1084    +  terminator     rrnB T2 terminator (fragment): transcription terminator T2 from the E. coli rrnB gene
   1109..1128    -  CDS            lacZα (fragment): LacZα fragment of β-galactosidase; lacZ fragment
   1584..1600    +  protein_bind   lac operator: The lac repressor binds to the lac operator to inhibit transcription in E. coli. This inhibition can be relieved by adding lactose or isopropyl-β-D-thiogalactopyranoside (IPTG). lac repressor encoded by lacI
   1843..2146    +  enhancer       CMV enhancer: human cytomegalovirus immediate early enhancer
   2147..2350    +  promoter       CMV promoter: human cytomegalovirus (CMV) immediate early promoter
   2486..2529    +  intron         CMV intron (fragment): modified intron A from human cytomegalovirus
   2581..2599    +  promoter       SP6 promoter: promoter for bacteriophage SP6 RNA polymerase
   2603..2640    +  CDS            IgH signal sequence (fragment): signal sequence from the mouse immunoglobulin heavy chain variable region
   2719..5922    +  CDS            CHL1 (fragment): NCHL1_HUMAN - Also known as CALL. Experimental evidence at protein level: Swiss-Prot protein existence level 1. Extracellular matrix and cell adhesion protein that plays a role in nervous system development and in synaptic plasticity. Both soluble and membranous forms promote neurite outgrowth of cerebellar and hippocampal neurons and suppress neuronal cell death. Plays a role in neuronal positioning of pyramidal neurons and in regulation of both the number of interneurons and the efficacy of GABAergic synapses. May play a role in regulating cell migration in nerve regeneration and cortical de
   6019..6198    +  CDS            Comp (fragment): COMP_RAT - Experimental evidence at protein level: Swiss-Prot protein existence level 1. May play a role in the structural integrity of cartilage via its interaction with other extracellular matrix proteins such as the collagens and fibronectin. Can mediate the interaction of chondrocytes with the cartilage extracellular matrix through interaction with cell surface integrin receptors. Could play a role in the pathogenesis of osteoarthritis. Potent suppressor of apoptosis in both primary chondrocytes and transformed cells. Suppresses apoptosis by blocking the activation of caspase-3 and by indu
   6186..7638    +  CDS            SEAP (fragment): secreted alkaline phosphatase from human placenta The natural enzyme has a C-terminal transmembrane sequence that is replaced by a GPI anchor.
   7663..7704    +  CDS            AviTag™ (fragment): peptide tag that allows for enzymatic biotinylation
   7708..7731    +  CDS            8xHis: 8xHis affinity tag
   7877..7988    +  polyA_signal   bGH poly(A) signal: bovine growth hormone polyadenylation signal
   7989..8097    +  rep_origin     f1 ori (fragment): f1 bacteriophage origin of replication; arrow indicates direction of (+) strand synthesis
   8111..8440    +  promoter       SV40 promoter: SV40 enhancer and early promoter
   8488..8535    +  promoter       EM7 promoter: synthetic bacterial promoter&nbsp
   8554..9153    +  CDS            PuroR (fragment): puromycin N-acetyltransferase; pac from Streptomyces; confers resistance to puromycin
   9163..9288    +  CDS            ble (fragment): BLE_KLEPN - Experimental evidence at protein level: Swiss-Prot protein existence level 1. Binding protein with a strong affinity to the bleomycin family of antibiotics. Binds to CL990; an antimitotic-antibiotic compound. From Klebsiella pneumoniae.
   9283..9404    +  polyA_signal   SV40 poly(A) signal: SV40 polyadenylation signal
   9457..10317   -  CDS            AmpR: β-lactamase; bla; confers resistance to ampicillin, carbenicillin, and related antibiotics
  10320..89      -  promoter       AmpR promoter (fragment) (across the origin): bla
