[The description below was written by a language model from this plasmid's Addgene catalogue record and pLannotate feature annotations shown in this document.]
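Description:
pD649-HAsp-CHL1-COMP5AP-AviTag-9xHis is a mammalian expression plasmid of about 10.3 kb, built on the pD649 backbone, that produces the extracellular domain of human CHL1 (close homolog of L1, a neural cell adhesion molecule also called CALL or L1CAM2) as a secreted fusion protein. It is maintained in E. coli at high copy through a ColE1/pUC-type origin and selected with ampicillin via the bla gene. The feature table also shows an SV40 early/EM7 promoter pair driving a puromycin N-acetyltransferase gene followed by an SV40 polyadenylation signal, which could allow puromycin selection in mammalian cells, although the record does not say whether this is used. Short fragments of KanR, lacZα, ble and the f1 origin are annotated and appear to be backbone remnants. The depositor notes that some plasmids in this collection may carry an IS4-like transposase upstream of the CMV promoter; none is annotated here.

Expression is driven by the CMV enhancer and promoter with a fragment of CMV intron A, and an SP6 promoter sits just upstream of the coding region. The open reading frame begins with a signal peptide (named HAsp in the construct, though the annotation tool matched this region to an immunoglobulin heavy-chain signal sequence), followed by the CHL1 ectodomain cloned between preserved NotI and AscI sites. Downstream lie the rat COMP coiled-coil segment, which pentamerises the fusion, human placental alkaline phosphatase as an enzymatic reporter, an AviTag for site-specific biotinylation and a polyhistidine tag for purification (9xHis by name, annotated as 8xHis), ending at a bGH polyadenylation signal. Multimerisation raises avidity so that weak receptor–ligand contacts can be detected, consistent with its origin in a screen of human IgSF cell-surface protein interactions.
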