Addgene plasmid #157592: pD649-HAsp-CHL1-COMP5AP-AviTag-9xHis
Purpose: Mammalian expression of cell-surface protein extracellular domain fused to COMP5AP-AviTag-9xHis. Protein is secreted from cells.
Depositing lab: Chris Garcia. Depositing organization: Stanford University. Publication: A Human IgSF Cell-Surface Interactome Reveals a Complex Network of Protein-Protein Interactions. Wojtowicz WM, Vielmetter J, Fernandes RA, Siepe DH, Eastman CL, Chisholm GB, Cox S, Klock H, Anderson PW, Rue SM, Miller JJ, Glaser SM, Bragstad ML, Vance J, Lam AW, Lesley SA, Zinn K, Garcia KC. Cell. 2020 Aug 20;182(4):1027-1043.e17. doi: 10.1016/j.cell.2020.07.025. PubMed 32822567.
Backbone
  Vector backbone: pD649
  Backbone size w/o insert (bp): 7153
  Vector type: Mammalian Expression
Growth in bacteria
  Bacterial resistance: Ampicillin, 100 μg/mL
  Growth temperature: 37°C
  Growth strain: DH5alpha
  Copy number: High Copy
Gene/Insert
  Gene/Insert name: CHL1 (alt name: NCHL1)
  Species: H. sapiens (human)
  Insert size (bp): 3174
  Entrez Gene: CHL1 (a.k.a. CALL, L1CAM2)
  Promoter: CMV/SP6
  Tag / fusion protein: COMP5AP-AviTag-9xHis (C terminal on backbone)
  Cloning method: Restriction Enzyme; 5′ cloning site GCGGCCGC (not destroyed); 3′ cloning site GGCGCGCC (not destroyed)
  Sequencing primers: 5′ ATTTAGGTGACACTATAG; 3′ CGTCGCACTCCATCACGGTG
Resource information
  A portion of this plasmid was derived from a plasmid made by: synthesis by ThermoFisher
Terms and licenses: Academic/Nonprofit Terms; Industry Terms: Not Available to Industry
Depositor comments: Some plasmids in this collection may have an IS4-like element ISVsa5 family transposase upstream of the CMV promoter.
How to cite: pD649-HAsp-CHL1-COMP5AP-AviTag-9xHis was a gift from Chris Garcia (Addgene plasmid # 157592 ; http://n2t.net/addgene:157592 ; RRID:Addgene_157592)
