>Addgene plasmid #157592 | pD649-HAsp-CHL1-COMP5AP-AviTag-9xHis | depositor partial sequence | sequence record 304294 | insert (extracellular domain)
ATTGAGATTCCTAGCTCTGTGCAGCAGGTCCCCACCATCATCAAGCAGAGCAAGGTGCAGGTCGCCTTTC
CATTCGACGAGTACTTCCAGATCGAGTGCGAGGCCAAGGGCAACCCTGAGCCTACCTTTAGCTGGACCAA
GGACGGCAACCCCTTCTACTTCACCGACCACAGAATCATCCCCAGCAACAACAGCGGCACCTTCAGAATC
CCCAACGAGGGCCACATCAGCCACTTCCAGGGCAAGTACAGATGCTTCGCCTCCAACAAGCTGGGAATCG
CCATGAGCGAAGAGATCGAGTTCATCGTGCCCAGCGTGCCCAAGTTTCCCAAAGAGAAGATCGACCCTCT
CGAGGTGGAAGAGGGCGACCCTATTGTGCTGCCCTGCAATCCTCCTAAGGGCCTGCCTCCTCTGCACATC
TACTGGATGAACATCGAGCTGGAACACATCGAGCAGGACGAGCGGGTGTACATGAGCCAGAAGGGCGACC
TGTACTTCGCCAACGTGGAAGAGAAGGACAGCCGGAACGACTACTGCTGCTTCGCCGCCTTTCCTAGACT
GCGGACCATCGTGCAGAAAATGCCCATGAAGCTGACCGTGAACAGCAGCAACTCTATCAAGCAGCGGAAG
CCCAAGCTGCTGCTGCCTCCTACAGAGAGCGGAAGCGAGAGCAGCATCACCATCCTGAAGGGCGAGATCC
TGCTGCTGGAATGCTTTGCCGAGGGACTGCCTACACCTCAGGTGGACTGGAACAAGATCGGCGGCGATCT
GCCTAAGGGCAGAGAGACAAAAGAGAACTACGGCAAGACCCTGAAGATCGAGAACGTGTCCTACCAGGAC
AAGGGCAATTACCGGTGTACCGCCAGCAACTTCCTGGGCACAGCCACACACGACTTCCACGTGATCGTGG
AAGAACCTCCTCGGTGGACCAAGAAACCTCAGAGCGCCGTGTACAGCACCGGCAGCAATGGAATTCTGCT
GTGCGAAGCCGAGGGCGAGCCTCAGCCAACAATCAAGTGGCGCGTGAACGGCAGCCCCGTGGACAATCAT
CCTTTTGCTGGCGACGTGGTGTTCCCCAGAGAGATCAGCTTCACCAACCTGCAGCCTAACCACACAGCCG
TGTACCAGTGTGAAGCCAGCAATGTGCACGGCACAATCCTGGCCAACGCCAACATTGACGTGGTGGATGT
GCGGCCCCTGATCCAGACAAAGGACGGCGAGAATTACGCCACCGTCGTGGGCTACTCTGCCTTCCTGCAC
TGCGAGTTCTTCGCCTCTCCTGAGGCTGTGGTGTCCTGGCAGAAAGTGGAAGAAGTGAAGCCCCTCGAAG
GCCGCAGATACCACATCTACGAGAACGGCACCCTGCAGATCAACCGGACCACAGAGGAAGATGCCGGCAG
CTACTCTTGCTGGGTCGAGAATGCCATCGGCAAGACAGCCGTGACCGCCAACCTGGACATCAGAAACGCC
ACCAAGCTGCGGGTGTCCCCAAAGAACCCCAGAATTCCTAAGCTGCACATGCTGGAACTGCATTGCGAGA
GCAAGTGCGACAGCCACCTGAAGCACAGCCTGAAGCTGTCCTGGTCCAAGGATGGCGAGGCCTTTGAGAT
CAACGGCACCGAGGATGGCCGGATCATCATCGATGGCGCCAATCTGACCATCAGCAACGTGACCCTCGAG
GACCAGGGCATCTACTGTTGTAGCGCCCACACTGCCCTGGACTCTGCCGCCGATATCACCCAAGTGACCG
TGCTGGATGTCCCCGATCCTCCTGAGAATCTGCACCTGAGCGAGCGGCAGAATAGAAGCGTCAGACTGAC
ATGGGAGGCTGGCGCCGACCACAACAGCAACATCTCCGAGTACATCGTGGAATTCGAGGGCAACAAAGAG
GAACCCGGCCGTTGGGAAGAACTGACCAGAGTGCAGGGAAAGAAAACCACCGTGATCCTGCCTCTGGCTC
CCTTCGTGCGCTACCAGTTTAGAGTGATCGCCGTGAACGAAGTGGGCAGAAGCCAGCCTTCTCAGCCCAG
CGATCACCACGAAACACCTCCAGCCGCTCCAGACAGAAACCCTCAGAACATCCGCGTGCAGGCCAGCCAG
CCTAAAGAAATGATCATCAAGTGGGAGCCCCTGAAGTCCATGGAACAGAATGGCCCTGGGCTCGAGTACA
GAGTGACCTGGAAACCTCAAGGCGCCCCTGTGGAATGGGAAGAAGAGACAGTCACCAATCACACCCTGAG
AGTGATGACCCCTGCCGTGTACGCCCCTTACGATGTGAAAGTGCAGGCTATCAACCAGCTCGGCAGCGGC
CCAGATCCTCAGTCTGTGACACTGTACAGCGGCGAGGACTACCCCGATACAGCCCCTGTGATTCATGGCG
TGGACGTGATCAACAGCACCCTGGTCAAAGTGACATGGTCCACAGTGCCCAAGGACAGAGTGCACGGTAG
ACTGAAGGGCTACCAGATCAACTGGTGGAAAACAAAGAGCCTGCTGGACGGCCGGACACACCCTAAAGAA
GTCAACATCCTGCGGTTCAGCGGCCAGAGAAACTCCGGCATGGTGCCTAGCCTGGATGCCTTCAGCGAGT
TCCACCTGACAGTGCTGGCCTACAACTCCAAAGGCGCCGGACCTGAGAGCGAGCCCTACATCTTTCAGAC
ACCTGAGGGCGTGCCAGAGCAGCCCACCTTTCTGAAAGTGATCAAGGTGGACAAGGACACCGCCACACTG
TCTTGGGGCCTGCCAAAGAAGCTGAACGGCAACCTGACAGGCTATCTGCTGCAGTATCAGATCATCAACG
ACACCTACGAGATCGGCGAGCTGAACGACATCAACATCACCACACCTAGCAAGCCCAGCTGGCACCTGTC
CAACCTGAATGCCACCACCAAGTACAAGTTCTACCTGCGGGCCTGCACCAGCCAAGGCTGTGGAAAGCCT
ATCACCGAGGAAAGCAGCACACTCGGCGAGGGCTCTAAAGGCATCGGAAAGATCAGCGGCGTGAACCTGA
CACAGAAAACACACCCCATCGAGGTGTTCGAGCCAGGCGCCGAACACATTGTGCGGCTGATGACCAAGAA
CTGGGGCGACAACGACAGCATCTTCCAGGATGTGATCGAGACAAGAGGCAGAGAGTACGCCGGCCTGTAC
GACGACATCAGCACACAAGGATGG
